>Addgene plasmid #63881 | pGL3-Tet1 promoter A | depositor full sequence | sequence record 106627 | pGL3-Tet1 promoter A
GGTACCGAGCTCTTACGCGTCTTTGGAAGAGCAGTCAGTGCTCTTAACCGCTGAGCCATCTCTCCAGCCC
CCCCCCCCCCCCCCCCCCCCCCCCGTCTTTTGACTTCCAAATGTATATACATTGTGGCACCCAACACTCT
CCACTTAATACATAATTAATGGCTGGTCAGTGGTGGCTCACCTCTTTAATCCCAGCACTTGGGAGGCAGA
GGCAGGTGGATTTCTGAGTTCAAGGCCAACCTGGTCTACAGAGTGAGTTCCAGGACAGCTAAGGCTACAC
GGAGAAACCCTGTCTCGAAAAATCAAAAAACCAAAACCAAACAAACAAAAAAAACTAAAAAAACATAATG
TAATATAAAGGTCTATGTACTTTTGCCCAGTGAGCCATTGCACTGATCTCAAATTCTGCCTTGGGAAGAT
GTGGAGGCTCTCGTCTGTAATCTCAGGAATAGGAAGTTATGTCTATAAGGTTTCTGCAGGTTCAAAACAT
CAGCACTAGATTGTAAGTTTCAGGAAAGCCTAGGATACAAAATCAAAATCAGAGCTGGAGAGATAGCTCA
GCGGTTAAGAGCACTGACTGCTCTTCCAGAGGTCCTGTCCCAGTAACCATGTGGTGACTCATGACCATCT
GTAATGGGAACCGATGCCTCCTTCTTGTGTGTCTAAAGACTGCAATCCTATACTCATATAAACAAAGAAT
AAAATCGCCAGGCATGGTGGCACCCGCCTCTAATCCCAGCACTTGGGAGGTAGAGGCAGGTGGATTTCTG
AGTTCCAAGCCAGCCTGATCCAAAGAGTGAGTCAAAAAAAGTCAACTACCCAGGGCTATTGAGATGGAAC
AGACAGACTTGTGGCCAAGTCTGATGACCATCCATCCCTGAGACCCATGCAGTGGAGTTGGAGAGCTAGC
ACTCACAAGTTGTCTTCTGACCTCCACCCAGGCACACTTCAAGTCTCCAAACACATGAAGCAGTGTTGAA
CATTTTTCCCCCTAAACAAGATGATTTATGATTGGGGAAGTGGCTAAGTGGCAGGTTACTTGCTTAAGGT
GCCAGCAATACTGCAAAAGAGAAACCAGAAAGATCCGGTAAAATGTAACAATGAAACGATAATTTGAAGT
TACTTAAAAGTATCAAATTGTAGCAGAGCTCACGGGATCAATGTAAGCAAGACCAACCTGGTGTGTATAG
GGAATTCAGGCCAGTTACCACTACAAAGGGAGACTGTCTCAAAAACTAAAATAAAAATACAAAAGCCCCA
AACAGCCGGGCAGTGGTGGCACACACCTTTAATTCCTGCACTTGAGAGGTAGAGGCAGGCAGATTTTTGA
GTTCAAGGGCAGCCTGGTCTGCAGAATGAGTTCCAGGACAGGCAGGGCTACACAGAGAAACTCTGTCTTG
AAACAAAACAAAACAAAATAAAACAAAATAAATGAAGCCCCAAACAACAACACCACCCAAAAAAAAAAAA
ATCTTATGGATTGGGCTAGGGATAGAGCTCATATACCAAATAAAGCAGACAAATAAGGTCTGTAGTAAAT
TTTGAGAGTAAACATGGCATATGTGCCTTGAAAAGTAAGATCTGAGTTTGATTCCTACTATACACATGGT
GATGGCTAGGTACGGTATTAAAGCCTTGTAAGAACAGTAATACACTGCTGGGCCTGGTGTTGCATGCCTT
TTATCCCAGCACTTGGGAGGCAGAGGCAGGTGGATTTCTGAGGCCAGCCTGGTCTGCAGAGTGAGTTCCA
AGACAGCCAGAACTATACAGAGAAAAACCCTGTCTCGAAAAACAAAGAACAATAATTACACATGGCAGGA
AAATATCACTTAGTTCTGTAATCTGAGCTTCTCTGGAGTCTTTTTTTTGTTTTGTTTTTGTTTTTGAAGA
CAGGGTTTCTCTGTTTAGCTCTGGCTGTCCTGTAGACCAGGTTGTCCTCGAACTCAGAAATCTGCCTGCC
TCTGCTGCCCAAGTGCTGGGATTAAAGGTGTGTGCCACCATGCCTGGCTTTTTCTTCTTTCTTTCTTTCT
TTCCTTCCTTCCTTCCTTCCTTCCTTCTTTCTTTCTTTCTTTCTTTCTTTCTTTCTTTCTTTCTTTCTTT
CTTTCTTTCTTTCTTTCTTTCTCATTTGTTATGTAAGTGCATTGTAGTTGTCTTCAGACAGGCCAGAAGA
CAGCATCAGATCTCATTATGGTGGTTGTGAGCCATGTTGGGATTTGAACTCAGGACCTGGGAAATAACAG
TCAGTGCTCTTAGCCACTGAGCCATTTCGCCTGCCCAAAGACCTGAGTTTCTTTCTTTCTTTTCTTTTAT
AATTAATTAATTAATTAATTAATTATATGTAAGTACACCATAGCTGTCCTCATACACTCCAGAAGAGGGA
GTCAGATCTCATTTCAGATGGTTGTGAGCCACCATGTGGTTGCTGGGATTTGAACTCAGGACTTTAGGAA
GAGCAGTGGGCACTCTTAACCGCTGAGCCATCTCACCAGCCCCAAGACCTGAGTTTCTTAAAGGGGTCAT
GGAACAGTCCCTGGCAGACAAGACTGATATGCTACACAGTTGCCAGTGGCAAATTGCTTGATGGGTTGAG
GAAAAGTCCACAAACCTGGACACAGAACTAACTATTCACTGCTGAGGTGGTGTGAGCAGAGAAATAAAAA
TATGTTGTTTGTTTCCTTCATATGACTAGAAAACATCAGAAAAATCCCAGCTCCTGATAAGCTATTGTAA
ATGGAGTAGTAACTGCCTTGCATGCTATTATCTCTGGAGACATTGCCTTTAGTACCAGTCCTGCTTCGTC
CTTTTTTGAGTCCTTGCATTAAGCCTTGCCTTCCTGTGAATTTTTGTATTCTCCTGTTCTCTTAAATTTG
TGCTTATGCCAAATTGTGGGAGTGAGTTCTCGACACCCTGATGTGTGGATTTCAAGGATCAAACTCAGAT
CTGTAGGCTTGGCCAGAGGTACTGATAATCTGTCCCATTTCAAAGGCCCGACTTTATCTTTTTTTTCTTT
TTTAAAAATTAAATTTATTAGAGGCAGGTGGATTTCTGAGTTCGAGGACAGCTTTGGTCTACAAAGCAAG
TTTCAGGACAGCCAGATATACAAAGAAACCCTGTCTCAAAAAAAAAAAAAAAAAAAAAAAAAAAAACCAA
AAATTATTTACATTCCAAATGTTGCCTCCCAAAGGCCCAACTTGAAAAGAATTTTTTTTGTTGTTTGTTT
TTTGAGAAAAGAAAATTTTAAGTCCGGCATGGTGGCAGAAGCCTTTAATCCCAGCACTCGGGAGGCAGAG
ACAGGTGGACAGGGGTGTTGGGGCTGGAGAGATGGCTCAGTGGTTAAGAACATTTACTGCTCTTCCAAAG
GTCCTGAGTTCAATTCCCAGCAACCACATAGTGTGGCTCACAACTTTTGTAACAGGATCAGATGCCCTCT
TCTGGTGTGTCTGAAGACAGCTCTAGTGTACTTGTCATATATATAAAATAAATAAATAAAATCTTAAAAA
ACTATTACAGGGTCTCACTCTATTAAGGCTGGCTGGGAAAAGAGATGTTTGCCTGGTTTTGCTAGAGTGT
TTTGTCTTATTTGTCTAAAAACTTATCTGTCAATATTTCTCGCACTTTATAGGTATGGGAAGGAGAATCA
GTTCAAGGTCAAAATCTAATAGAGAAAGGGAATGAAAGAAAAATAAAGAAAAAAAGAGAGAGCCAGGTTT
GCTTTTTTCTATTGCAAAGATTAAATTGAGGCCTCAGTCTTCACCTCTGAGCAGAACTCAGCTAGAAGTG
CATTTCTGACCTCCAATCAGGTTACTTTATAATCCCAGCACTGGAAAGGCTGTGGCTGGAAGATTCCTGC
CTTTGAGGGCAGCCTGGGCTACACAGAGACTTTTAAAAGCTAAACAAACAAACCCGTTATAGCTGGTACC
TAGTTAAGAATACATTTAAAGGATTTATTTAGGGTGTAAGCTTGACAGTTTGGGACTATTTCTCCGAACA
ATCTAGGGACATTTATTTGTTTTATTTTGTTTTGTTTTTTTGAGACAGGATTTCTCTGTATAGCCCTGGC
TGTCCTAGAACTCACTTTGTAAACCAGACTGGCCTATAATTCAGAAATCCACTTGCCTCTGCCCCCCAAG
TCCTGGGATTAAAGGCATCTGCTAGGCTATCGAGGGACATTTATATACCACAGTTCAGGTATGGAATTGG
GGGAGTGGAGTGTAAAGCCACAAGCCAGTTTTCTCCCTTCCACCTGAAGCAGTAGATTTCCTTGTCTAAG
GGCAGACTTCTGGAAGAAGAGAAAGCTATCTTACCTTGGGATATGCCTAGTTAAAGTCAAGCCTGAACCT
CATGGCAGGAATTTCTCTCTTACTGTATTTCCATTTCCTATAAAGTGATTATGATCACTAATGAGTCCGC
AGTCAATGGCTAATCAAAATAAAGATGTAGGGAAAAAATCAAAGCTAATTTGATTTCTCTTTGGTCTTGA
AGTTGGTTTGACACCTCTAGGATGTCACCTGGATGACCCGACTCGCTTCTGGAAACATTCGTTTTCGAGA
TACCTTTACTCCCATCTGATTAGAGATACTCTGACTCCCATCACTGAAAGAGATGGTGACCTGTAGATTT
CAACACTCCTTTGACCTAAGAAAAAAGGGGAGGGAGCGCGGGCGGAATTTCAGGAAAGCCTAGGAAGGAG
TGGACAGGAGAAGGGTCGAGAGGAGTCCGGCTCCGATTTGGGAAAATCCAGCTCGCATTTTGCCTCTCGC
TCAGCGGTACAGGGTCCAGCAAAGGCTGTGCCCCAGCTACACTCCTAGAGGTCTGTACTGGGGAGACACC
GCTGCTCTGGGGGGGGGCGAGGGCTGACCTGGCTGGGAGTACCCGCGCACTCCGCTCGTGGAACACTGCA
CTCTGCAACTGGTTTGTACAATCCCGGGGTCTGTATTCGCCCCTGGACGTCCTCTCCCTCCCTGGTCATG
TACCTCTACCTGCCTCTTCTACGGGAACATTCGCGGAGCAGCTCCCCAACCCGGGTGCTCGGGCCCTGAC
CGTGCCGGATGCTCGAGATCTGCGATCTAAGTAAGCTTGGCATTCCGGTACTGTTGGTAAAGCCACCATG
GAAGACGCCAAAAACATAAAGAAAGGCCCGGCGCCATTCTATCCGCTGGAAGATGGAACCGCTGGAGAGC
AACTGCATAAGGCTATGAAGAGATACGCCCTGGTTCCTGGAACAATTGCTTTTACAGATGCACATATCGA
GGTGGACATCACTTACGCTGAGTACTTCGAAATGTCCGTTCGGTTGGCAGAAGCTATGAAACGATATGGG
CTGAATACAAATCACAGAATCGTCGTATGCAGTGAAAACTCTCTTCAATTCTTTATGCCGGTGTTGGGCG
CGTTATTTATCGGAGTTGCAGTTGCGCCCGCGAACGACATTTATAATGAACGTGAATTGCTCAACAGTAT
GGGCATTTCGCAGCCTACCGTGGTGTTCGTTTCCAAAAAGGGGTTGCAAAAAATTTTGAACGTGCAAAAA
AAGCTCCCAATCATCCAAAAAATTATTATCATGGATTCTAAAACGGATTACCAGGGATTTCAGTCGATGT
ACACGTTCGTCACATCTCATCTACCTCCCGGTTTTAATGAATACGATTTTGTGCCAGAGTCCTTCGATAG
GGACAAGACAATTGCACTGATCATGAACTCCTCTGGATCTACTGGTCTGCCTAAAGGTGTCGCTCTGCCT
CATAGAACTGCCTGCGTGAGATTCTCGCATGCCAGAGATCCTATTTTTGGCAATCAAATCATTCCGGATA
CTGCGATTTTAAGTGTTGTTCCATTCCATCACGGTTTTGGAATGTTTACTACACTCGGATATTTGATATG
TGGATTTCGAGTCGTCTTAATGTATAGATTTGAAGAAGAGCTGTTTCTGAGGAGCCTTCAGGATTACAAG
ATTCAAAGTGCGCTGCTGGTGCCAACCCTATTCTCCTTCTTCGCCAAAAGCACTCTGATTGACAAATACG
ATTTATCTAATTTACACGAAATTGCTTCTGGTGGCGCTCCCCTCTCTAAGGAAGTCGGGGAAGCGGTTGC
CAAGAGGTTCCATCTGCCAGGTATCAGGCAAGGATATGGGCTCACTGAGACTACATCAGCTATTCTGATT
ACACCCGAGGGGGATGATAAACCGGGCGCGGTCGGTAAAGTTGTTCCATTTTTTGAAGCGAAGGTTGTGG
ATCTGGATACCGGGAAAACGCTGGGCGTTAATCAAAGAGGCGAACTGTGTGTGAGAGGTCCTATGATTAT
GTCCGGTTATGTAAACAATCCGGAAGCGACCAACGCCTTGATTGACAAGGATGGATGGCTACATTCTGGA
GACATAGCTTACTGGGACGAAGACGAACACTTCTTCATCGTTGACCGCCTGAAGTCTCTGATTAAGTACA
AAGGCTATCAGGTGGCTCCCGCTGAATTGGAATCCATCTTGCTCCAACACCCCAACATCTTCGACGCAGG
TGTCGCAGGTCTTCCCGACGATGACGCCGGTGAACTTCCCGCCGCCGTTGTTGTTTTGGAGCACGGAAAG
ACGATGACGGAAAAAGAGATCGTGGATTACGTCGCCAGTCAAGTAACAACCGCGAAAAAGTTGCGCGGAG
GAGTTGTGTTTGTGGACGAAGTACCGAAAGGTCTTACCGGAAAACTCGACGCAAGAAAAATCAGAGAGAT
CCTCATAAAGGCCAAGAAGGGCGGAAAGATCGCCGTGTAATTCTAGAGTCGGGGCGGCCGGCCGCTTCGA
GCAGACATGATAAGATACATTGATGAGTTTGGACAAACCACAACTAGAATGCAGTGAAAAAAATGCTTTA
TTTGTGAAATTTGTGATGCTATTGCTTTATTTGTAACCATTATAAGCTGCAATAAACAAGTTAACAACAA
CAATTGCATTCATTTTATGTTTCAGGTTCAGGGGGAGGTGTGGGAGGTTTTTTAAAGCAAGTAAAACCTC
TACAAATGTGGTAAAATCGATAAGGATCCGTCGACCGATGCCCTTGAGAGCCTTCAACCCAGTCAGCTCC
TTCCGGTGGGCGCGGGGCATGACTATCGTCGCCGCACTTATGACTGTCTTCTTTATCATGCAACTCGTAG
GACAGGTGCCGGCAGCGCTCTTCCGCTTCCTCGCTCACTGACTCGCTGCGCTCGGTCGTTCGGCTGCGGC
GAGCGGTATCAGCTCACTCAAAGGCGGTAATACGGTTATCCACAGAATCAGGGGATAACGCAGGAAAGAA
CATGTGAGCAAAAGGCCAGCAAAAGGCCAGGAACCGTAAAAAGGCCGCGTTGCTGGCGTTTTTCCATAGG
CTCCGCCCCCCTGACGAGCATCACAAAAATCGACGCTCAAGTCAGAGGTGGCGAAACCCGACAGGACTAT
AAAGATACCAGGCGTTTCCCCCTGGAAGCTCCCTCGTGCGCTCTCCTGTTCCGACCCTGCCGCTTACCGG
ATACCTGTCCGCCTTTCTCCCTTCGGGAAGCGTGGCGCTTTCTCAATGCTCACGCTGTAGGTATCTCAGT
TCGGTGTAGGTCGTTCGCTCCAAGCTGGGCTGTGTGCACGAACCCCCCGTTCAGCCCGACCGCTGCGCCT
TATCCGGTAACTATCGTCTTGAGTCCAACCCGGTAAGACACGACTTATCGCCACTGGCAGCAGCCACTGG
TAACAGGATTAGCAGAGCGAGGTATGTAGGCGGTGCTACAGAGTTCTTGAAGTGGTGGCCTAACTACGGC
TACACTAGAAGGACAGTATTTGGTATCTGCGCTCTGCTGAAGCCAGTTACCTTCGGAAAAAGAGTTGGTA
GCTCTTGATCCGGCAAACAAACCACCGCTGGTAGCGGTGGTTTTTTTGTTTGCAAGCAGCAGATTACGCG
CAGAAAAAAAGGATCTCAAGAAGATCCTTTGATCTTTTCTACGGGGTCTGACGCTCAGTGGAACGAAAAC
TCACGTTAAGGGATTTTGGTCATGAGATTATCAAAAAGGATCTTCACCTAGATCCTTTTAAATTAAAAAT
GAAGTTTTAAATCAATCTAAAGTATATATGAGTAAACTTGGTCTGACAGTTACCAATGCTTAATCAGTGA
GGCACCTATCTCAGCGATCTGTCTATTTCGTTCATCCATAGTTGCCTGACTCCCCGTCGTGTAGATAACT
ACGATACGGGAGGGCTTACCATCTGGCCCCAGTGCTGCAATGATACCGCGAGACCCACGCTCACCGGCTC
CAGATTTATCAGCAATAAACCAGCCAGCCGGAAGGGCCGAGCGCAGAAGTGGTCCTGCAACTTTATCCGC
CTCCATCCAGTCTATTAATTGTTGCCGGGAAGCTAGAGTAAGTAGTTCGCCAGTTAATAGTTTGCGCAAC
GTTGTTGCCATTGCTACAGGCATCGTGGTGTCACGCTCGTCGTTTGGTATGGCTTCATTCAGCTCCGGTT
CCCAACGATCAAGGCGAGTTACATGATCCCCCATGTTGTGCAAAAAAGCGGTTAGCTCCTTCGGTCCTCC
GATCGTTGTCAGAAGTAAGTTGGCCGCAGTGTTATCACTCATGGTTATGGCAGCACTGCATAATTCTCTT
ACTGTCATGCCATCCGTAAGATGCTTTTCTGTGACTGGTGAGTACTCAACCAAGTCATTCTGAGAATAGT
GTATGCGGCGACCGAGTTGCTCTTGCCCGGCGTCAATACGGGATAATACCGCGCCACATAGCAGAACTTT
AAAAGTGCTCATCATTGGAAAACGTTCTTCGGGGCGAAAACTCTCAAGGATCTTACCGCTGTTGAGATCC
AGTTCGATGTAACCCACTCGTGCACCCAACTGATCTTCAGCATCTTTTACTTTCACCAGCGTTTCTGGGT
GAGCAAAAACAGGAAGGCAAAATGCCGCAAAAAAGGGAATAAGGGCGACACGGAAATGTTGAATACTCAT
ACTCTTCCTTTTTCAATATTATTGAAGCATTTATCAGGGTTATTGTCTCATGAGCGGATACATATTTGAA
TGTATTTAGAAAAATAAACAAATAGGGGTTCCGCGCACATTTCCCCGAAAAGTGCCACCTG
[124 nt withheld, positions 9092-9215]
C
[91 nt withheld, positions 9217-9307]
A
[49 nt withheld, positions 9309-9357]
CCTTTGACGTTGGAGTCCACGTTCTTT
[37 nt withheld, positions 9385-9421]
ACCCTATCTCGGTCTATTCTTTTGATTTATAAGGGATTTTGCCGATTTCGGCCTATTGGTTAAAAAATGA
GCTGATTTAACAAAAATTTAACGCGAATTTTAACAAAATATTAACGTTTACAATTTCCCATTCGCCATTC
AGGCTGCGCAACTGTTGGGAAGGGCGATCGGTGCGGGCCTCTTCGCTATTACGCCAGCCCAAGCTACCAT
GATAAGTAAGTAATATTAAGGTACGGGAGGTACTTGGAGCGGCCGCAATAAAATATCTTTATTTTCATTA
CATCTGTGTGTTGGTTTTTTGTGTGAATCGATAGTACTAACATACGCTCTCCATCAAAACAAAACGAAAC
AAAACAAACTAGCAAAATAGGCTGTCCCCAGTGCAAGTGCAGGTGCCAGAACATTTCTCTATCGATA
Features (pLannotate 1.2.2; 12 found; start..end, strand, type, name):
     67..89      -  promoter       chicken β-actin promoter (fragment): No description available
   5108..6760    +  CDS            luciferase: firefly luciferase; luc+; enhanced luc+ version of the luciferase gene
   6801..6922    -  polyA_signal   SV40 poly(A) signal: SV40 polyadenylation signal
   6945..7013    -  CDS            large T antigen (fragment): large T antigen from SV40 (simian virus 40)
   7029..7161    +  CDS            TcR (fragment): tetracycline efflux protein; tet; confers resistance to tetracycline
   7341..7929    -  rep_origin     ori: high-copy-number ColE1/pMB1/pBR322/pUC origin of replication
   8100..8960    -  CDS            AmpR: β-lactamase; bla; confers resistance to ampicillin, carbenicillin, and related antibiotics
   8961..9065    -  promoter       AmpR promoter: bla
   9092..9547    +  rep_origin     f1 ori (sequence partly withheld): f1 bacteriophage origin of replication; arrow indicates direction of (+) strand synthesis
   9552..9619    -  CDS            lacZα (fragment): LacZα fragment of β-galactosidase; lacZ fragment
   9678..9726    +  polyA_signal   poly(A) signal: synthetic polyadenylation signal
   9740..9831    +  misc_feature   pause site: RNA polymerase II transcriptional pause signal from the human α2 globin gene
