[The description below was written by a language model from this plasmid's Addgene catalogue record and pLannotate feature annotations shown in this document.]
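Description:
pGL3-Tet1 promoter A is a firefly luciferase reporter plasmid built on the promoterless pGL3-Basic backbone and designed for transfection into mammalian cells to study transcriptional control of the mouse Tet1 gene. It is propagated in E. coli as a high-copy plasmid through a ColE1/pUC-type origin and selected with ampicillin via the β-lactamase gene and its own promoter. An f1 phage origin is also present, which in principle permits single-stranded DNA production.

The payload is a roughly 5 kb fragment of mouse genomic sequence, designated Tet1 promoter fragment A, cloned between the MluI and XhoI sites of the multiple cloning site, both of which are retained. This places it directly upstream of the luc+ enhanced firefly luciferase coding sequence, which is followed by the SV40 late polyadenylation signal. Because pGL3-Basic has no eukaryotic promoter or enhancer of its own, luciferase output depends on the regulatory activity of the inserted Tet1 fragment. A synthetic poly(A) signal and the RNA polymerase II transcriptional pause site from the human α2 globin gene sit upstream of the insert and reduce background from spurious read-through transcription originating in the backbone. The insert itself is essentially unannotated in the feature table. The very short hit to the chicken β-actin promoter within it, and the small large T antigen, tetracycline resistance and lacZα fragments in the backbone, are most likely similarity matches or backbone remnants rather than functional elements.

The record indicates use in luciferase assays of Tet1 promoter activity, associated with work on how promoter and enhancer usage at Tet1 and Tet2 changes between pluripotency and differentiation. The "A" label suggests it is one of a series of such fragments, though the record does not define the fragment's genomic coordinates.
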