Addgene plasmid #63881: pGL3-Tet1 promoter A
Purpose: Luciferase reporter plasmid used to study transcriptional control of murine Tet1
Depositing lab: Kian Peng Koh. Depositing organization: Katholieke Universiteit Leuven. Publication: Dynamic switching of active promoter and enhancer domains regulates Tet1 and Tet2 expression during cell state transitions between pluripotency and differentiation. Sohni A, Bartoccetti M, Khoueiry R, Spans L, Vande Velde J, De Troyer L, Pulakanti K, Claessens F, Rao S, Koh KP. Mol Cell Biol. 2015 Mar 15;35(6):1026-42. doi: 10.1128/MCB.01172-14. Epub 2015 Jan 12. PubMed 25582196.
Backbone
  Vector backbone: pGL3-Basic
  Backbone size w/o insert (bp): 4807
  Vector type: Mammalian Expression, Luciferase
Growth in bacteria
  Bacterial resistance: Ampicillin, 100 μg/mL
  Growth temperature: 37°C
  Growth strain: DH5alpha
  Copy number: High Copy
Gene/Insert
  Gene/Insert name: Tet1 promoter fragment A
  Species: M. musculus (mouse)
  Insert size (bp): 5031
  Cloning method: Restriction Enzyme; 5′ cloning site MluI (not destroyed); 3′ cloning site XhoI (not destroyed)
  Sequencing primers: 5′ RVprimer3 (CTAGCAAAATAGGCTGTCCC); 3′ LucNRev (CCTTATGCAGTTGCTCTCC)
Terms and licenses: Academic/Nonprofit Terms; Industry Terms: Not Available to Industry
How to cite: pGL3-Tet1 promoter A was a gift from Kian Peng Koh (Addgene plasmid # 63881 ; http://n2t.net/addgene:63881 ; RRID:Addgene_63881)
