>Addgene plasmid #63881 | pGL3-Tet1 promoter A | addgene partial sequence | sequence record 108277 | LucNRev 5'-CCTTATGCAGTTGCTCTCC-3'
CGCCGGGCCTTTCTTTATGTTTTTGGCGTCTTCCATGGTGGCTTTACCAACAGTACCGGAATGCCAAGCT
TACTTAGATCGCAGATCTCGAGCATCCGGCACGGTCAGGGCCCGAGCACCCGGGTTGGGGAGCTGCTCCG
CGAATGTTCCCGTAGAAGAGGCAGGTAGAGGTACATGACCAGGGAGGGAGAGGACGTCCAGGGGCGAATA
CAGACCCCGGGATTGTACAAACCAGTTGCAGAGTGCAGTGTTCCACGAGCGGAGTGCGCGGGTACTCCCA
GCCAGGTCAGCCCTCGCCCCCCCCAGAGCAGCGGTGTCTCCCCAGTACAGACCTCTAGGAGTGTAGCTGG
GGCACAGCCTTTGCTGGACCCTGTACCGCTGAGCGAGAGGCAAAATGCGAGCTGGATTTTCCCAAATCGG
AGCCGGACTCCTCTCGACCCTTCTCCTGTCCACTCCTTCCTAGGCTTTCCTGAAATTCCGCCCGCGCTCC
CTCCCCTTTTTTCTTAGGTCAAAGGAGTGTTGAAATCTACAGGTCACCATCTCTTTCAGTGATGGGAGTC
AGAGTATCTCTAATCAGATGGGAGTAAAGGTATCTCGAAAACGAATGTTTCCAGAAGCGAGTCGGGTCAT
CCAGGTGACATCCTAGAGGTGTCAAACCAACTTCAAGACCAAAGAGAAATCAAATTAGCTTTGATTTTTT
CCCTACATCTTTATTTTGATTAGCCATTGACTGCGGACTCATTAGTGATCATAATCAC
